Addgene plasmid #110246: E. coli K-12 MG1655_rLP6(ygcE-ygcF)
Purpose: E. coli K-12 MG1655 with Landing Pad engineered into the ygcE-ygcF intergenic region. The Landing Pad consists of floxed mCherry,Chlor that are cotranscribed.
Depositing lab: Sriram Kosuri. Depositing organization: University of California, Los Angeles (UCLA). Publication: Systematic Dissection of Sequence Elements Controlling sigma70 Promoters Using a Genomically-Encoded Multiplexed Reporter Assay in E. coli. Urtecho G, Tripp AD, Insigne K, Kim H, Kosuri S. Biochemistry. 2018 Feb 1. doi: 10.1021/acs.biochem.7b01069. PubMed 29388765.
Backbone
  Vector backbone: n/a
Growth in bacteria
  Bacterial resistance: Chloramphenicol, 25 μg/mL
  Growth temperature: 37°C
  Growth strain: E. coli K-12 MG1655_rLP6(ygcE-ygcF)
  Copy number: Unknown
Gene/Insert
  Gene/Insert name: E. coli K-12 MG1655_rLP6(ygcE-ygcF)
Terms and licenses: Academic/Nonprofit Terms; Industry Terms: Not Available to Industry
Depositor comments: Genotype: F- lambda- ilvG- rfb-50 rph-1 lox71 mCherry,ChlorR loxm2/66
How to cite: E. coli K-12 MG1655_rLP6(ygcE-ygcF) was a gift from Sriram Kosuri (Addgene plasmid # 110246)
