[The description below was written by a language model from this plasmid's Addgene catalogue record.]
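Description:
E. coli K-12 MG1655_rLP6(ygcE-ygcF) is not a plasmid in the usual sense but an engineered bacterial strain distributed through the plasmid repository; the record accordingly lists no vector backbone, and no origin of replication or copy number applies because the engineered DNA sits in the chromosome. The host is the standard wild-type laboratory strain MG1655 (F- lambda- ilvG- rfb-50 rph-1), into which a "landing pad" has been integrated in the intergenic region between the ygcE and ygcF genes. The strain is selected with chloramphenicol by virtue of the resistance gene carried in the landing pad.

The landing pad consists of an mCherry red fluorescent reporter and a chloramphenicol resistance marker that are cotranscribed as a single unit; the record does not state the promoter that drives them. The cassette is flanked by two different lox sites, lox71 on one side and loxm2/66 on the other. These are mutant variants of loxP: the lox71 and lox66 arm mutations are designed so that recombination with a matching partner yields a defective product site, making Cre-mediated integration effectively irreversible, while the m2 spacer variant is incompatible with the wild-type spacer, which prevents the two flanking sites from recombining with each other. Together this arrangement is the standard layout for recombinase-mediated cassette exchange, in which Cre swaps the resident cassette for an incoming one carrying compatible sites, with loss of mCherry and chloramphenicol resistance expected to mark successful exchange. The associated publication describes a genomically encoded multiplexed reporter assay for dissecting sigma70 promoter sequence elements, consistent with use of this strain as a fixed, single-copy chromosomal site for integrating reporter libraries.
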