>Addgene plasmid #110246 | E. coli K-12 MG1655_rLP6(ygcE-ygcF) | depositor partial sequence | sequence record 207555 | E. coli K-12 MG1655_rLP6(ygcE-ygcF) sequence 1800 bps
TCAACAGCGTATAGAGGCGGTTATGTAAAACCACTCATTAGCCTCAAAACGCAAGCGGTACACTCAGTTC
TACCGTTCGTATAAGAAACCATATACGAAGTTATATTACCCTGTTATCCCTATTACGCCCCGCCCTGCCA
CTCATCGCAGTACTGTTGTAATTCATTAAGCATTCTGCCGACATGGAAGCCATCACAAACGGCATGATGA
ACCTGAATCGCCAGCGGCATCAACACCTTGTCGCCTTGCGTATAATATTTGCCCATGGTGAAAACGGGGG
CGAAGAAGTTGTCCATATTGGCCACGTTTAAATCAAAACTGGTGAAACTCACCCAGGGATTGGCTGAGAC
GAAAAACATATTCTCAATAAACCCTTTAGGGAAATAGGCCAGGTTTTCACCGTAACACGCCACATCTTGC
GAATATATGTGTAGAAACTGCCGGAAATCGTCGTGGTATTCACTCCAGAGCGATGAAAACGTTTCAGTTT
GCTCATGGAAAACGGTGTAACAAGGGTGAACACTATCCCATATCACCAGCTCACCGTCTTTCATTGCCAT
ACGAAATTCCGGATGAGCATTCATCAGGCGGGCAAGAATGTGAATAAAGGCCGGATAAAACTTGTGCTTA
TTTTTCTTTACGGTCTTTAAAAAGGCCGTAATATCCAGCTGAACGGTCTGGTTATAGGTACATTGAGCAA
CTGACTGAAATGCCTCAAAATGTTCTTTACGATGCCATTGGGATATATCAACGGTGGTATATCCAGTGAT
TTTTTTCTCCATCTAGTAATCCGCCTTATATTTGATATATGAGATTCTAGTATTATTTGTACAGCTCATC
CATGCCCTTGGAAACCATCTAGTAATCCGCCTTATATTTGATATATGAGATTCTAGTATTATTTGTACAG
CTCATCCATGCCACCGGTAGAATGACGACCCTCCGCGCGCTCATATTGCTCTACGATCGTATAATCTTCA
TTATGAGAGGTGATGTCCAGTTTAATATTCACATTGTACGCGCCAGGCAGCTGCACAGGTTTCTTGGCTT
TGTACGTGGTTTTCACTTCAGCGTCATAATGGCCGCCATCTTTCAGTTTCAGGCGCTGTTTAATTTCGCC
TTTCAGCGCACCATCTTCCGGATACATGCGTTCGCTAGACGCCTCCCAACCCATCGTCTTTTTCTGCATC
ACCGGGCCATCAGATGGAAAATTAGTACCACGCAGTTTAACTTTATAGATGAACTCGCCATCCTGCAGGG
AGGAGTCCTGAGTGACGGTCACGACACCACCATCTTCAAAATTCATTACGCGTTCCCACTTGAAACCTTC
CGGAAAAGACAGCTTCAGATAGTCCGGGATATCCGCTGGGTGTTTAACATACGCTTTAGAACCGTACATA
AATTGCGGGCTCAGGATGTCCCACGCAAAAGGCAGCGGGCCGCCTTTAGTCACTTTCAGTTTGGCGGTCT
GGGTGCCTTCATACGGACGGCCCTCGCCTTCGCCTTCGATCTCGAACTCGTGACCGTTAACAGAACCCTC
CATGTGAACTTTGAAGCGCATGAACTCTTTAATGATAGCCATGTTATCCTCCTCGCCCTTGGAAACCATC
TAGTAATCCACCCTATATTTGATATATGAGATTCTAGTAATGAAATAATTATGCAGAAAAATTTTCCTGA
AGTCAATACTCTTTTTATAACTTCGTATAATGTATGCTATACGAACGGTAAGTTCTAGGACGGACGTGTT
ATTTAAGAATCATACAAATAACACTTTGATTAAATTTAATTTTTTGTATC
